>Addgene plasmid #21302 | pAc5.1B-lambdaN-HA | depositor full sequence | sequence record 9850 | Author sequence
CTTCAAGGAATTAATTCTATATTCTAAAAACACAAATGATACTTCTAAAAAAAATCATGAATGGCATCAA
CTCTGAATCAAATCTTTGCAGATGCACCTACTTCTCATTTCCACTGTCACATCATTTTTCCAGATCTCGC
TGCCTGTTATGTGGCCCACAAACCAAGACACGTTTTATGGCCATTAAAGCTGGCTGATCGTCGCCAAACA
CCAAATACATATCAATATGTACATTCGAGAAAGAAGCGATCAAAGAAGCGTCTTCGGGCGAGTAGGAGAA
TGCGGAGGAGAAGGAGAACGAGCTGATCTAGTATCTCTCCACAATCCAATGCCAACTGACCAACTGGCCA
TATTCGGAGCAATTTGAAGCCAATTTCCATCGCCTGGCGATCGCTCCATTCTTGGCTATATGTTTTTCAC
CGTTCCCGGGGCCATTTTCAAAGACTCGTCGGTAAGATAAGATTGTGTCACTCGCTGTCTCTCTTCATTT
GTCGAAGAATGCTGAGGAATTTCGCGATGACGTCGGCGAGTATTTTGAAGAATGAGAATAATTTGTATTT
ATACGAAAATCAGTTAGTGGAATTTTCTACAAAAACATGTTATCTATAGATAATTTTGTTGCAAAATATG
TTGACTATGACAAAGATTGTATGTATATACCTTTAATGTATTCTCATTTTCTTATGTATTTATAATGGCA
ATGATGATACTGATGATATTTTAAGATGATGCCAGACCACAGGCTGATTTCTGCGTCTTTTGCCGAACGC
AGTGCATGTGCGGTTGTTGTTTTTTGGAATAGTTTCAATTTTCGGACTGTCCGCTTTGATTTCAGTTTCT
TGGCTTATTCAAAAAGCAAAGTAAAGCCAAAAAAGCGAGATGGCAATACCAAATGCGGCAAAACGGTAGT
GGAAGGAAAGGGGTGCGGGGCAGCGGAAGGAAGGGTGGGGCGGGGCGTGGCGGGGTCTGTGGCTGGGCGC
GACGTCACCGACGTTGGAGCCACTCCTTTGACCATGTGTGCGTGTGTGTATTATTCGTGTCTCGCCACTC
GCCGGTTGTTTTTTTCTTTTTATCTCGCTCTCTCTAGCGCCATCTCGTACGCATGCTCAACGCACCGCAT
GTTGCCGTGTCCTTTATGCGTCATTTTGGCTCGAAATAGGCAATTATTTAAACAAAGATTAGTCAACGAA
AACGCTAAAATAAATAAGTCTACAATATGGTTACTTATTGCCATGTGTGTGCAGCCAACGATAGCAACAA
AAGCAACAACACAGTGGCTTTCCCTCTTTCACTTTTTGTTTGCAAGCGCGTGCGAGCAAGACGGCACGAC
CGGCAAACGCAATTACGCTGACAAAGAGCAGACGAAGTTTTGGCCGAAAAACATCAAGGCGCCTGATACG
AATGCATTTGCAATAACAATTGCGATATTTAATATTGTTTATGAAGCTGTTTGACTTCAAAACACACAAA
AAAAAAAATAAAACAAATTATTTGAAAGAGAATTAGGAATCGGACAGCTTATCGTTACGGGCTAACAGCA
CACCGAGACGAAATAGCTTACCTGACGTCACAGCCTCTGGAAGAACTGCCGCCAAGCAGAGAGAGAGAGA
AAAAGAGGGAGAGCAGCTTAGACCGCATGTGCTTGTGTGTGAGGCGTCTCTCTCTTCGTCTCCTGTTTGC
GCAAACGCATAGACTGCACTGAGAAAATCGATTACCTATTTTTTATGAATGAATATTTGCACTATTACTA
TTCAAAACTATTAAGATAGCAATCACATTCAATAGCCAAATACTATACCACCTGAGCGATGCAACGAAAT
GATCAATTTGAGCAAAAATGCTGCATATTTAGGACGGCATCATTATAGAAATGCTTCTTGCTGTGTACTT
TTCTCTCGTCTGGCAGCTGTTTCGCCGTTATTGTTAAAACCGGCTTAAGTTAGGTGTGTTTTCTACGACT
AGTGATGCCCCTACTAGAAGATGTGTGTTGCACAAATGTCCCTGAATAACCAATTTGAAGTGCAGATAGC
AGTAAACGTAAGCTAATATGAATATTATTTAACTGTAATGTTTTAATATCGCTGGACATTACTAATAAAC
CCACTATAAACACATGTACATATGTATGTTTTGGCATACAATGAGTAGTTGGGGAAAAAATGTGTAAAAG
CACCGTGACCATCACAGCATAAAGATAACCAGCTGAAGTATCGAATATGAGTAACCCCCAAATTGAATCA
CATGCCGCAACTGATAGGACCCATGGAAGTACACTCTTCATGGCGATATACAAGACACACACAAGCACGA
ACACCCAGTTGCGGAGGAAATTCTCCGTAAATGAAAACCCAATCGGCGAACAATTCATACCCATATATGG
TAAAAGTTTTGAACGCGACTTGAGAGCGGAGAGCATTGCGGCTGATAAGGTTTTAGCGCTAAGCGGGCTT
TATAAAACGGGCTGCGGGACCAGTTTTCATATCACTACCGTTTGAGTTCTTGTGCTGTGTGGATACTCCT
CCCGACACAAAGCCGCTCCATCAGCCAGCAGTCGTCTAATCCAGAGACCCCGGATCGGGGTACCAACATG
GACGCACAAACACGACGACGTGAGCGTCGCGCTGAGAAACAAGCTCAATGGAAAGCTGCAAACGGTGGAT
CTCCTCCACATATGGCTTACCCATACGATGTTCCAGATTACGCTCCTCCAAGCTTGAATTCTGCAGATAT
CCAGCACAGTGGCGGCCGCTCGAGTCTAGAGGGCCCGCGGTTCGAAGGTAAGCCTATCCCTAACCCTCTC
CTCGGTCTCGATTCTACGCGTACCGGTCATCATCACCATCACCATTGAGTTTAAACCCGCTGATCAGCCT
CGACTGTGCCTTCTAAGGCCTGAGCTCGCTGATCAGCCTCGATCGAGGATCCAGACATGATAAGATACAT
TGATGAGTTTGGACAAACCACAACTAGAATGCAGTGAAAAAAATGCTTTATTTGTGAAATTTGTGATGCT
ATTGCTTTATTTGTAACCATTATAAGCTGCAATAAACAAGTTAACAACAACAATTGCATTCATTTTATGT
TTCAGGTTCAGGGGGAGGTGTGGGAGGTTTTTTAAAGCAAGTAAAACCTCTACAAATGTGGTATGGCTGA
TTATGATCAGTCGACCGATGCCCTTGAGAGCCTTCAACCCAGTCAGCTCCTTCCGGTGGGCGCGGGGCAT
GACTATCGTCGCCGCACTTATGACTGTCTTCTTTATCATGCAACTCGTAGGACAGGTGCCGGCAGCGCTC
TGGGTCATTTTCGGCGAGGACCGCTTTCGCTGGAGCGCGACGATGATCGGCCTGTCGCTTGCGGTATTCG
GAATCTTGCACGCCCTCGCTCAAGCCTTCGTCACTGGTCCCGCCACCAAACGTTTCGGCGAGAAGCAGGC
CATTATCGCCGGCATGGCGGCCGACGCGCTGGGCTACGTCTTGCTGGCGTTCGCGACGCGAGGCTGGATG
GCCTTCCCCATTATGATTCTTCTCGCTTCCGGCGGCATCGGGATGCCCGCGTTGCAGGCCATGCTGTCCA
GGCAGGTAGATGACGACCATCAGGGACAGCTTCAAGGATCGCTCGCGGCTCTTACCAGCCAGCAAAAGGC
CAGGAACCGTAAAAAGGCCGCGTTGCTGGCGTTTTTCCATAGGCTCCGCCCCCCTGACGAGCATCACAAA
AATCGACGCTCAAGTCAGAGGTGGCGAAACCCGACAGGACTATAAAGATACCAGGCGTTTCCCCCTGGAA
GCTCCCTCGTGCGCTCTCCTGTTCCGACCCTGCCGCTTACCGGATACCTGTCCGCCTTTCTCCCTTCGGG
AAGCGTGGCGCTTTCTCAATGCTCACGCTGTAGGTATCTCAGTTCGGTGTAGGTCGTTCGCTCCAAGCTG
GGCTGTGTGCACGAACCCCCCGTTCAGCCCGACCGCTGCGCCTTATCCGGTAACTATCGTCTTGAGTCCA
ACCCGGTAAGACACGACTTATCGCCACTGGCAGCAGCCACTGGTAACAGGATTAGCAGAGCGAGGTATGT
AGGCGGTGCTACAGAGTTCTTGAAGTGGTGGCCTAACTACGGCTACACTAGAAGGACAGTATTTGGTATC
TGCGCTCTGCTGAAGCCAGTTACCTTCGGAAAAAGAGTTGGTAGCTCTTGATCCGGCAAACAAACCACCG
CTGGTAGCGGTGGTTTTTTTGTTTGCAAGCAGCAGATTACGCGCAGAAAAAAAGGATCTCAAGAAGATCC
TTTGATCTTTTCTACGGGGTCTGACGCTCAGTGGAACGAAAACTCACGTTAAGGGATTTTGGTCATGAGA
TTATCAAAAAGGATCTTCACCTAGATCCTTTTAAATTAAAAATGAAGTTTTAAATCAATCTAAAGTATAT
ATGAGTAAACTTGGTCTGACAGTTACCAATGCTTAATCAGTGAGGCACCTATCTCAGCGATCTGTCTATT
TCGTTCATCCATAGTTGCCTGACTCCCCGTCGTGTAGATAACTACGATACGGGAGGGCTTACCATCTGGC
CCCAGTGCTGCAATGATACCGCGAGACCCACGCTCACCGGCTCCAGATTTATCAGCAATAAACCAGCCAG
CCGGAAGGGCCGAGCGCAGAAGTGGTCCTGCAACTTTATCCGCCTCCATCCAGTCTATTAATTGTTGCCG
GGAAGCTAGAGTAAGTAGTTCGCCAGTTAATAGTTTGCGCAACGTTGTTGCCATTGCTGCAGGCATCGTG
GTGTCACGCTCGTCGTTTGGTATGGCTTCATTCAGCTCCGGTTCCCAACGATCAAGGCGAGTTACATGAT
CCCCCATGTTGTGCAAAAAAGCGGTTAGCTCCTTCGGTCCTCCGATCGTTGTCAGAAGTAAGTTGGCCGC
AGTGTTATCACTCATGGTTATGGCAGCACTGCATAATTCTCTTACTGTCATGCCATCCGTAAGATGCTTT
TCTGTGACTGGTGAGTACTCAACCAAGTCATTCTGAGAATAGTGTATGCGGCGACCGAGTTGCTCTTGCC
CGGCGTCAACACGGGATAATACCGCGCCACATAGCAGAACTTTAAAAGTGCTCATCATTGGAAAACGTTC
TTCGGGGCGAAAACTCTCAAGGATCTTACCGCTGTTGAGATCCAGTTCGATGTAACCCACTCGTGCACCC
AACTGATCTTCAGCATCTTTTACTTTCACCAGCGTTTCTGGGTGAGCAAAAACAGGAAGGCAAAATGCCG
CAAAAAAGGGAATAAGGGCGACACGGAAATGTTGAATACTCATACTCTTCCTTTTTCAATATTATTGAAG
CATTTATCAGGGTTATTGTCTCATGAGCGGATACATATTTGAATGTATTTAGAAAAATAAACAAATAGGG
GTTCCGCGCACATTTCCCCGAAAAGTGCCACCTGACGTCTAAGAAACCATTATTATCATGACATTAACCT
ATAAAAATAGGCGTATCACGAGGCCCTTTCGT
Features (pLannotate 1.2.2; 10 found; start..end, strand, type, name):
     56..2568    +  promoter       Ac5 promoter: Drosophila melanogaster actin 5C promoter
   2588..2653    +  CDS            N (fragment): REGN_LAMBD - Experimental evidence at protein level: Swiss-Prot protein existence level 1. Plays a role as a transcriptional antitermination factor that allows the virus to initiate its lytic phase. Activates expression of the delayed viral early genes by modifying host RNA polymerase (RNAP) into a form that is resistant to termination signals. This antitermination function requires the host NusA protein which serves to stabilize the interaction between antitermination protein N and host RNA polymerase. From Escherichia phage lambda (Bacteriophage lambda).
   2678..2704    +  CDS            3xHA (fragment): three tandem HA epitope tags
   2777..2818    +  CDS            V5 tag: epitope tag from simian virus 5
   2918..3052    -  polyA_signal   SV40 poly(A) signal: SV40 polyadenylation signal
   3075..3159    -  CDS            large T antigen (fragment): large T antigen from SV40 (simian virus 40)
   3160..3630    +  CDS            TcR (fragment): tetracycline efflux protein; tet; confers resistance to tetracycline
   3674..4262    -  rep_origin     ori: high-copy-number ColE1/pMB1/pBR322/pUC origin of replication
   4433..5293    -  CDS            AmpR: β-lactamase; bla; confers resistance to ampicillin, carbenicillin, and related antibiotics
   5294..5398    -  promoter       AmpR promoter: bla
