[The description below was written by a language model from this plasmid's Addgene catalogue record and pLannotate feature annotations shown in this document.]
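Description:
pAc5.1B-lambdaN-HA is a Drosophila expression plasmid built on the commercial pAc5.1B backbone and intended for constitutive expression in insect cells. It is propagated in E. coli as a high-copy plasmid through a ColE1/pUC-type origin and is selected with ampicillin via the β-lactamase gene and its bla promoter. The annotation also picks up fragments of a tetracycline resistance gene and of SV40 large T antigen. These appear to be non-functional backbone remnants rather than working markers.

The payload is a short cassette of 122 bp cloned between KpnI and EcoRI, both of which are retained, immediately downstream of the Drosophila actin 5C (Ac5) promoter. It encodes a fragment of the bacteriophage lambda N antitermination protein, followed by an HA epitope; the HA annotation is a partial match to a 3xHA feature whose length fits a single copy. Downstream lie the backbone's V5 epitope sequence and an SV40 polyadenylation signal. Whether V5 is read in frame depends on what is inserted and is not stated in the record.

The lambda N peptide is the RNA-binding portion that recognises boxB hairpins, so this plasmid serves as a tagging vector and as a matched control. A coding sequence placed after the tag yields a lambdaN-HA fusion that can be tethered to a boxB-containing reporter mRNA and detected through HA, while the empty vector expresses the tag alone. The associated publication concerns miRNA- and GW182-mediated mRNA degradation through deadenylation and decapping, which is consistent with use in tethering assays, although the record does not state the intended application explicitly.
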