Addgene plasmid #21302: pAc5.1B-lambdaN-HA
Depositing lab: Elisa Izaurralde. Depositing organization: Max Planck Institute for Developmental Biology. Publication: mRNA degradation by miRNAs and GW182 requires both CCR4:NOT deadenylase and DCP1:DCP2 decapping complexes. Behm-Ansmant I, Rehwinkel J, Doerks T, Stark A, Bork P, Izaurralde E. Genes Dev. 2006 Jul 15. 20(14):1885-98. 10.1101/gad.1424106 PubMed 16815998.
Backbone
  Vector backbone: pAc5.1B
  Backbone manufacturer: Invitrogen
  Backbone size w/o insert (bp): 5379
  Vector type: Drosophila expression
Growth in bacteria
  Bacterial resistance: Ampicillin, 100 μg/mL
  Growth temperature: 37°C
  Growth strain: DH5alpha
  Growth instructions: Dh5 alpha or XL1-blue
  Copy number: High Copy
Gene/Insert
  Gene/Insert name: lambdaN-HA
  Insert size (bp): 122
  Cloning method: Restriction Enzyme; 5′ cloning site KpnI (not destroyed); 3′ cloning site EcoRI (not destroyed)
  Sequencing primers: 5′ Ac5 forward primer site; 3′ BGH reverse priming site
Terms and licenses: Academic/Nonprofit Terms; Industry Terms: Not Available to Industry
How to cite: pAc5.1B-lambdaN-HA was a gift from Elisa Izaurralde (Addgene plasmid # 21302 ; http://n2t.net/addgene:21302 ; RRID:Addgene_21302)
