>Addgene plasmid #21302 | pAc5.1B-lambdaN-HA | addgene partial sequence | sequence record 27137 | 21302 with AC5
ACGCACAAACACGACGACGTGAGCGTCGCGCTGAGAAACAAGCTCAATGGAAAGCTGCAAACGGTGGATC
TCCTCCACATATGGCTTACCCATACGATGTTCCAGATTACGCTCCTCCAAGCTTGAATTCTGCAGATATC
CAGCACAGTGGCGGCCGCTCGAGTCTAGAGGGCCCGCGGTTCGAAGGTAAGCCTATCCCTAACCCTCTCC
TCGGTCTCGATTCTACGCGTACCGGTCATCATCACCATCACCATTGAGTTTAAACCCGCTGATCAGCCTC
GACTGTGCCTTCTAAGGCCTGAGCTCGCTGATCAGCCTCGATCGAGGATCCAGACATGATAAGATACATT
GATGAGTTTGGACAAACCACAACTAGAATGCAGTGAAAAAAATGCTTTATTTGTGAAATTTGTGATGCTA
TTGCTTTATTTGTAACCATTATAAGCTGCAATAAACAAGTTAACAACAACAATTGCATTCATTTTATGTT
TCAGGTTCAGGGGGAGGTGTGGGAGGTTTTTTAAAGCAAGTAAAACCTCTACAAATGTGGTATGGCTGAT
TATGATCAGTCGACCGATGCCCTTGAGAGCCTTCAACCCAGTCAGCTCCTTCCGGTGGGCGCGGGGCATG
ACTATCGTCGCCGCACTTATGACTGTCTTCTTTATCATGCANCTCGTAGGACAGGTGCCGGCAGCGCTCT
GGGTCATTTTCGGCGAGGACCGCTTTCGCTGGAGCGCGACGATGATCGGCCTGTCGCTTGCGGTATTC
