>Addgene plasmid #21302 | pAc5.1B-lambdaN-HA | addgene partial sequence | sequence record 27138 | 21302 with BGH-rev
TGATGATGACCGGTACGCGTAGAATCGAGACCGAGGAGAGGGTTAGGGATAGGCTTACCTTCGAACCGCG
GGCCCTCTAGACTCGAGCGGCCGCCACTGTGCTGGATATCTGCAGAATTCAAGCTTGGAGGAGCGTAATC
TGGAACATCGTATGGGTAAGCCATATGTGGAGGAGATCCACCGTTTGCAGCTTTCCATTGAGCTTGTTTC
TCAGCGCGACGCTCACGTCGTCGTGTTTGTGCGTCCATGTTGGTACCCCGATCCGGGGTCTCTGGATTAG
ACGACTGCTGGCTGATGGAGCGGCTTTGTGTCGGGAGGAGTATCCACACAGCACAAGAACTCAAACGGTA
GTGATATGAAAACTGGTCCCGCAGCCCGTTTTATAAAGCCCGCTTAGCGCTAAAACCTTATCAGCCGCAA
TGCTCTCCGCTCTCAAGTCGCGTTCAAAACTTTTACCATATATGGGTATGAATTGTTCGCCGATTGGGTT
TTCATTTACGGAGAATTTCCTCCGCAACTGGGTGTTCGTGCTTGTGTGTGTCTTGTATATCGCCATGAAG
AGTGTACTTCCATGGGTCCTATCAGTTGCGGCATGTGATTCAATTTGGGGGTTACTCATATTCGATACTT
CAGCTGGTTATCTTTATGCTGTGATGGTCACGGTGCTTTTACACATTTTTTCCCCAACTACTCATTGTAT
GCCAAAACATACATATGTACATGT
